>Addgene plasmid #48424 | pFUSB4_ATGA | depositor full sequence | sequence record 70124 | Full Sequence
ATGTTTTCCCAGTCACGACGTTGTAAAACGACGGCCAGTCTTAAGCGTCTCATGGCCTGACCCCGGACCA
AGTGGTGGCCTATCGCCAGCAACATTGGCGGCAAGCAAGCGCTCGAAACGGTGCAGCGGCTGTTGCCGGT
GCTGTGCCAGGACCATGGCCTGACCCCGGACCAAGTGGTGGCTATCGCCAGCAACGGTGGCGGCAAGCAA
GCGCTCGAAACGGTGCAGCGGCTGTTGCCGGTGCTGTGCCAGGACCATGGCCTGACCCCGGACCAAGTGG
TGGCTATCGCCAGCAACAATGGCGGCAAGCAAGCGCTCGAAACGGTGCAGCGGCTGTTGCCGGTGCTGTG
CCAGGACCATGGCCTGACCCCGGACCAAGTGGTGGCTATCGCCAGCAACATTGGCGGCAAGCAAGCGCTC
GAAACGGTGCAGCGGCTGTTGCCGGTGCTGTGCCAGGACCATGGCCTGACCCCGGACCAAGTGGTGGCTA
TCGAGACGTCTAGACCAGCCAGGACAGAAATGCCTCGACTTCGCTGCTACCCAAGGTTGCCGGGTGACGC
ACACCGTGGAAACGGATGAAGGCACGAACCCAGTGGACATAAGCCTGTTCGGTTCGTAAGCTGTAATGCA
AGTAGCGTATGCGCTCACGCAACTGGTCCAGAACCTTGACCGAACGCAGCGGTGGTAACGGCGCAGTGGC
GGTTTTCATGGCTTGTTATGACTGTTTTTTTGGGGTACAGTCTATGCCTCGGGCATCCAAGCAGCAAGCG
CGTTACGCCGTGGGTCGATGTTTGATGTTATGGAGCAGCAACGATGTTACGCAGCAGGGCAGTCGCCCTA
AAACAAAGTTAAACATTATGAGGGAAGCGGTGATCGCCGAAGTATCGACTCAACTATCAGAGGTAGTTGG
CGTCATCGAGCGCCATCTCGAACCGACGTTGCTGGCCGTACATTTGTACGGCTCCGCAGTGGATGGCGGC
CTGAAGCCACACAGTGATATTGATTTGCTGGTTACGGTGACCGTAAGGCTTGATGAAACAACGCGGCGAG
CTTTGATCAACGACCTTTTGGAAACTTCGGCTTCCCCTGGAGAGAGCGAGATTCTCCGCGCTGTAGAAGT
CACCATTGTTGTGCACGACGACATCATTCCGTGGCGTTATCCAGCTAAGCGCGAACTGCAATTTGGAGAA
TGGCAGCGCAATGACATTCTTGCAGGTATCTTCGAGCCAGCCACGATCGACATTGATCTGGCTATCTTGC
TGACAAAAGCAAGAGAACATAGCGTTGCCTTGGTAGGTCCAGCGGCGGAGGAACTCTTTGATCCGGTTCC
TGAACAGGATCTATTTGAGGCGCTAAATGAAACCTTAACGCTATGGAACTCGCCGCCCGACTGGGCTGGC
GATGAGCGAAATGTAGTGCTTACGTTGTCCCGCATTTGGTACAGCGCAGTAACCGGCAAAATCGCGCCGA
AGGATGTCGCTGCCGACTGGGCAATGGAGCGCCTGCCGGCCCAGTATCAGCCCGTCATACTTGAAGCTAG
ACAGGCTTATCTTGGACAAGAAGAAGATCGCTTGGCCTCGCGCGCAGATCAGTTGGAAGAATTTGTCCAC
TACGTGAAAGGCGAGATCACCAAGGTAGTCGGCAAATAACCCTCGAGCCACCCATGACCAAAATCCCTTA
ACGTGAGTTACGCGTCGTTCCACTGAGCGTCAGACCCCGTAGAAAAGATCAAAGGATCTTCTTGAGATCC
TTTTTTTCTGCGCGTAATCTGCTGCTTGCAAACAAAAAAACCACCGCTACCAGCGGTGGTTTGTTTGCCG
GATCAAGAGCTACCAACTCTTTTTCCGAAGGTAACTGGCTTCAGCAGAGCGCAGATACCAAATACTGTCC
TTCTAGTGTAGCCGTAGTTAGGCCACCACTTCAAGAACTCTGTAGCACCGCCTACATACCTCGCTCTGCT
AATCCTGTTACCAGTGGCTGCTGCCAGTGGCGATAAGTCGTGTCTTACCGGGTTGGACTCAAGACGATAG
TTACCGGATAAGGCGCAGCGGTCGGGCTGAACGGGGGGTTCGTGCACACAGCCCAGCTTGGAGCGAACGA
CCTACACCGAACTGAGATACCTACAGCGTGAGCATTGAGAAAGCGCCACGCTTCCCGAAGGGAGAAAGGC
GGACAGGTATCCGGTAAGCGGCAGGGTCGGAACAGGAGAGCGCACGAGGGAGCTTCCAGGGGGAAACGCC
TGGTATCTTTATAGTCCTGTCGGGTTTCGCCACCTCTGACTTGAGCGTCGATTTTTGTGATGCTCGTCAG
GGGGGCGGAGCCTATGGAAAAACGCCAGCAACGCGGCCTTTTTACGGTTCCTGGCCTTTTGCTGGCCTTT
TGCTCACATGTTCTTTCCTGCGTTATCCCCTGATTCTGTGGATAACCGTATTACCGCCTTTGAGTGAGCT
GATACCGCTCGCCGCAGCCGAACGACCGAGCGCAGCGAGTCAGTGAGCGAGGAAGCGGAAGAGCGCCCAA
TACGCAAACCGCCTCTCCCCGCGCGTTGGCCGATTCATTAATGCAGCTGGCACGACAGGTTTCCCGACTG
GAAAGCGGGCAGTGAGCGCAACGCAATTAATACGCGTACCGCTAGCCAGGAAGAGTTTGTAGAAACGCAA
AAAGGCCATCCGTCAGGATGGCCTTCTGCTTAGTTTGATGCCTGGCAGTTTATGGCGGGCGTCCTGCCCG
CCACCCTCCGGGCCGTTGCTTCACAACGTTCAAATCCGCTCCCGGCGGATTTGTCCTACTCAGGAGAGCG
TTCACCGACAAACAACAGATAAAACGAAAGGCCCAGTCTTCCGACTGAGCCTTTCGTTTTATTTGATGCC
TGGCAGTTCCCTACTCTCGCGTTAACGCTAGCATGG
Features (pLannotate 1.2.2; 8 found; start..end, strand, type, name):
      3..39      -  CDS            lacZα (fragment): LacZα fragment of β-galactosidase; lacZ fragment
    596..619     +  promoter       Pc promoter (fragment): intI1 (promoter lies within the coding sequence); class 1 integron promoter
    795..851     +  CDS            GmR (fragment): gentamycin acetyltransferase; aacC1; confers resistance to gentamycin
    858..1649    +  CDS            SmR: aminoglycoside adenylyltransferase (Murphy, 1985); aadA; confers resistance to spectinomycin and streptomycin
   1742..2330    +  rep_origin     ori: high-copy-number ColE1/pMB1/pBR322/pUC origin of replication
   2513..2605    +  CDS            lacI (fragment): lac repressor; lacI; The lac repressor binds to the lac operator to inhibit transcription in E. coli. This inhibition can be relieved by adding lactose or isopropyl-β-D-thiogalactopyranoside (IPTG).
   2660..2687    -  terminator     rrnB T2 terminator: transcription terminator T2 from the E. coli rrnB gene
   2819..2862    +  terminator     rrnB T1 terminator: Escherichia coli rrnB; transcription terminator T1 from the E. coli rrnB gene
