[The description below was written by a language model from this plasmid's Addgene catalogue record and pLannotate feature annotations shown in this document.]
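Description:
pFUSB4_ATGA is a small (about 2.9 kb) bacterial intermediate plasmid for modular TALEN assembly. It is built on the pFUS_B4 array backbone and carries a pre-assembled block of four synthetic TAL effector repeats. The repeat-variable diresidues are NI NG NN NI. Under the standard TALE code these recognise A, T, G and A respectively, which explains the "ATGA" in the name. The depositor notes that the array was made by Golden Gate cloning, the type IIS restriction enzyme–based method that joins individual repeat modules in a defined order.

The plasmid replicates in E. coli from a high-copy ColE1/pUC-type origin. It is selected with spectinomycin through the aadA aminoglycoside adenylyltransferase gene (SmR), which lies downstream of a fragment of a class 1 integron Pc promoter and a remnant of a gentamicin resistance gene. The other annotated features are backbone remnants: short lacZα and lacI fragments and the rrnB T1 and T2 terminators. The residual lacZα piece fits a design in which the repeat array replaces a lacZ screening cassette, though the record does not say this. The automated annotation does not mark the TAL repeats themselves; they presumably sit in the unannotated region near the start of the sequence.

The catalogue lists the vector type as mammalian expression/TALEN, but the feature table shows no eukaryotic promoter, nuclease domain or polyadenylation signal, so the plasmid appears to be a building block rather than an expression construct. It belongs to a library of ready-made repeat blocks associated with a simplified 15-RVD GoldyTALEN design for in vivo genome engineering. Such blocks would be combined with other arrays in a final TALEN backbone.
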