Addgene plasmid #48424: pFUSB4_ATGA
Depositing lab: Stephen Ekker. Depositing organization: Mayo Foundation for Medical Education and Research. Publication: High Efficiency In Vivo Genome Engineering with a Simplified 15-RVD GoldyTALEN Design. Ma AC, Lee HB, Clark KJ, Ekker SC. PLoS One. 2013 May 29;8(5):e65259. doi: 10.1371/journal.pone.0065259. Print 2013. PubMed 23734242.
Backbone
  Vector backbone: pFUS_B4
  Vector type: Mammalian Expression, TALEN
Growth in bacteria
  Bacterial resistance: Spectinomycin, 50 μg/mL
  Growth temperature: 37°C
  Growth strain: Top10
  Copy number: Unknown
Gene/Insert
  Gene/Insert name: RVD sequence: NI NG NN NI
  Species: Synthetic
  Cloning method: Unknown
  Sequencing primers: 5′ ttgatgcctggcagttccct; 3′ cgaaccgaacaggcttatgt
Terms and licenses: Academic/Nonprofit Terms; Industry Terms: Not Available to Industry
Depositor comments: Plasmid was created using Golden Gate cloning.
How to cite: pFUSB4_ATGA was a gift from Stephen Ekker (Addgene plasmid # 48424 ; http://n2t.net/addgene:48424 ; RRID:Addgene_48424)
