>Addgene plasmid #48424 | pFUSB4_ATGA | addgene partial sequence | sequence record 70655 | pCR8_F1 5'-ttgatgcctggcagttccct-3'
TCACGACGTTGTAAAACGACGGCCAGTCTTAAGCGTCTCATGGCCTGACCCCGGACCAAGTGGTGGCTAT
CGCCAGCAACATTGGCGGCAAGCAAGCGCTCGAAACGGTGCAGCGGCTGTTGCCGGTGCTGTGCCAGGAC
CATGGCCTGACCCCGGACCAAGTGGTGGCTATCGCCAGCAACGGTGGCGGCAAGCAAGCGCTCGAAACGG
TGCAGCGGCTGTTGCCGGTGCTGTGCCAGGACCATGGCCTGACCCCGGACCAAGTGGTGGCTATCGCCAG
CAACAATGGCGGCAAGCAAGCGCTCGAAACGGTGCAGCGGCTGTTGCCGGTGCTGTGCCAGGACCATGGC
CTGACCCCGGACCAAGTGGTGGCTATCGCCAGCAACATTGGCGGCAAGCAAGCGCTCGAAACGGTGCAGC
GGCTGTTGCCGGTGCTGTGCCAGGACCATGGCCTGACCCCGGACCAAGTGGTGGCTATCGAGACGTCTAG
ACCAGCCAGGACAGAAATGCCTCGACTTCGCTGCTACCCAAGGTTGCCGGGTGACGCACACCGTGGAAAC
GGATGAAGGCACGAACCCAGTGGACATAAGCCTGTTCGGTTCGTAAGCTGTAATGCAAGTAGCGTATGCG
CTCACGCAACTGGTCCAGAACCTTGACCGAACGCAGCGGTGGTAACGGCGCAGTGGCGGTTTTCATGGCT
TGTTATGACTGTTTTTTTGGGGTACAGTCTATGCCTCGGGCATCCAAGCAGCAAGCGCGTTACGCCGTGG
GTCGATGTTTGATGTTATGGAGCAGCAACGATGTTACGCAGCAGGGCAGTCGCCCTAAAACAAAGTTAAA
CATTATGAGGGAAGCGGTGATCGCCGAAGTATCGACTCAACTATCAGA
